Addgene plasmid #73329: pEGFP-C2-Cep123-C2 domain
Purpose: Encodes the distal appendage targeting domain of isoform 1 of Cep123 (residues 500-600) fused to EGFP
Depositing lab: Michel Bornens. Depositing organization: Institut Curie. Publication: Primary ciliogenesis requires the distal appendage component Cep123. Sillibourne JE, Hurbain I, Grand-Perret T, Goud B, Tran P, Bornens M. Biol Open. 2013 Apr 9;2(6):535-45. doi: 10.1242/bio.20134457. Print 2013 Jun 15. BIO20134457 PubMed 23789104.
Backbone
  Vector backbone: pEGFP-C2
  Backbone manufacturer: Clontech
  Backbone size w/o insert (bp): 4700
  Total vector size (bp): 5019
  Vector type: Mammalian Expression
  Selectable markers: Neomycin (select with G418)
Growth in bacteria
  Bacterial resistance: Kanamycin, 50 μg/mL
  Growth temperature: 37°C
  Growth strain: DH5alpha
  Copy number: High Copy
Gene/Insert
  Gene/Insert name: Cep123 (alt names: CCDC123; Cep89)
  Species: H. sapiens (human)
  Insert size (bp): 306
  GenBank ID: NM_032816
  Entrez Gene: CEP89 (a.k.a. CCDC123, CEP123)
  Promoter: CMV
  Tag / fusion protein: EGFP tag (N terminal on insert)
  Cloning method: Restriction Enzyme; 5′ cloning site BamH I---Bgl II (destroyed during cloning); 3′ cloning site Xho I---Sal I (destroyed during cloning)
  Sequencing primers: 5′ EGFP 3' Fw
Terms and licenses: Academic/Nonprofit Terms; Industry Terms: Not Available to Industry
How to cite: pEGFP-C2-Cep123-C2 domain was a gift from Michel Bornens (Addgene plasmid # 73329 ; http://n2t.net/addgene:73329 ; RRID:Addgene_73329)
