[The description below was written by a language model from this plasmid's Addgene catalogue record and pLannotate feature annotations shown in this document.]
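Description:
pEGFP-C2-Cep123-C2 domain is a mammalian expression plasmid of about 5.0 kb built on the Clontech pEGFP-C2 backbone. It carries a roughly 300 bp fragment of human CEP89 (also called Cep123 or CCDC123) encoding residues 500–600 of isoform 1, which the record describes as the distal appendage targeting domain. The fragment sits directly downstream of the EGFP coding sequence, so the protein is made as an N-terminal EGFP fusion. It was inserted by ligating compatible restriction ends (BamHI to BglII and XhoI to SalI), which destroyed the sites at both junctions. Transcription is driven by the human cytomegalovirus immediate early enhancer and promoter and is terminated by an SV40 polyadenylation signal located after the remnant of the multiple cloning site.

The plasmid replicates in E. coli at high copy from a pUC-type ColE1 origin, and it also contains an f1 phage origin, which allows single-stranded DNA production. A single Tn5 aminoglycoside phosphotransferase gene provides selection in both hosts. A bacterial bla-type promoter expresses it for kanamycin resistance in bacteria, while the adjacent SV40 enhancer/early promoter, together with an HSV thymidine kinase polyadenylation signal, expresses it in mammalian cells for G418 selection. The short large T antigen, ble and bGH poly(A) matches in the annotation are fragments, most likely backbone remnants or incidental hits rather than functional elements.

The construct is suited to transient or stable expression of the fluorescently tagged domain in cultured mammalian cells. There it can be used to test whether this region alone is enough to localise to centriolar distal appendages, in the context of studying Cep123's role in primary ciliogenesis.
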