Features (pLannotate 1.2.2; 15 found; start..end, strand, type, name):
      1..717     +  CDS            EGFP: EGFP is a basic (constitutively fluorescent) green fluorescent protein published in 1996, derived from Aequorea victoria. It is reported to be a rapidly-maturing weak dimer with moderate acid sensitivity.
    739..1041    +  CDS            CEP89 (fragment): CEP89_HUMAN - Also known as CCDC123. Experimental evidence at protein level: Swiss-Prot protein existence level 1. Required for ciliogenesis. Also plays a role in mitochondrial metabolism where it may modulate complex IV activity. From Homo sapiens (Human).
   1046..1071    +  misc_feature   MCS (fragment): multiple cloning site
   1088..1172    +  CDS            large T antigen (fragment): large T antigen from SV40 (simian virus 40)
   1195..1316    +  polyA_signal   SV40 poly(A) signal: SV40 polyadenylation signal
   1350..1778    -  rep_origin     f1 ori (sequence partly withheld): f1 bacteriophage origin of replication; arrow indicates direction of (+) strand synthesis
   1805..1909    +  promoter       AmpR promoter: bla
   1911..2268    +  promoter       SV40 promoter: SV40 enhancer and early promoter
   2303..3097    +  CDS            NeoR/KanR: aminoglycoside phosphotransferase from Tn5; aph(3')-II (or nptII); confers resistance to neomycin, kanamycin, and G418 (Geneticin®)
   3118..3270    +  CDS            ble (fragment): BLE_KLEPN - Experimental evidence at protein level: Swiss-Prot protein existence level 1. Binding protein with a strong affinity to the bleomycin family of antibiotics. Binds to CL990; an antimitotic-antibiotic compound. From Klebsiella pneumoniae.
   3329..3376    +  polyA_signal   HSV TK poly(A) signal: herpes simplex virus thymidine kinase polyadenylation signal (Cole and Stacy, 1985)
   3467..3483    -  polyA_signal   bGH poly(A) signal (fragment): bovine growth hormone polyadenylation signal
   3705..4293    +  rep_origin     ori: high-copy-number ColE1/pMB1/pBR322/pUC origin of replication
   4468..4771    +  enhancer       CMV enhancer: human cytomegalovirus immediate early enhancer
   4772..4975    +  promoter       CMV promoter: human cytomegalovirus (CMV) immediate early promoter
>Addgene plasmid #73329 | pEGFP-C2-Cep123-C2 domain | depositor full sequence | sequence record 135040 | EGFP 3' Fw
ATGGTGAGCAAGGGCGAGGAGCTGTTCACCGGGGTGGTGCCCATCCTGGTCGAGCTGGACGGCGACGTAA
ACGGCCACAAGTTCAGCGTGTCCGGCGAGGGCGAGGGCGATGCCACCTACGGCAAGCTGACCCTGAAGTT
CATCTGCACCACCGGCAAGCTGCCCGTGCCCTGGCCCACCCTCGTGACCACCCTGACCTACGGCGTGCAG
TGCTTCAGCCGCTACCCCGACCACATGAAGCAGCACGACTTCTTCAAGTCCGCCATGCCCGAAGGCTACG
TCCAGGAGCGCACCATCTTCTTCAAGGACGACGGCAACTACAAGACCCGCGCCGAGGTGAAGTTCGAGGG
CGACACCCTGGTGAACCGCATCGAGCTGAAGGGCATCGACTTCAAGGAGGACGGCAACATCCTGGGGCAC
AAGCTGGAGTACAACTACAACAGCCACAACGTCTATATCATGGCCGACAAGCAGAAGAACGGCATCAAGG
TGAACTTCAAGATCCGCCACAACATCGAGGACGGCAGCGTGCAGCTCGCCGACCACTACCAGCAGAACAC
CCCCATCGGCGACGGCCCCGTGCTGCTGCCCGACAACCACTACCTGAGCACCCAGTCCGCCCTGAGCAAA
GACCCCAACGAGAAGCGCGATCACATGGTCCTGCTGGAGTTCGTGACCGCCGCCGGGATCACTCTCGGCA
TGGACGAGCTGTACAAGTCCGGCCGGACTCAGATCCGGCTCAAAACACACTCGGATGGCAAAATCGCAGT
GGAAGTTCATAAATCAATTGTGAATGAATTAAAAAGCCAATTACAGAAGGAAGAAGAGAAAGAAAGGGCT
GAGATGGAGGAGTTGATGGAGAAGCTGACAGTCCTGCAAGCGCAGAAGAAGAGCCTGCTGTTAGAGAAGA
ACAGTTTGACAGAGCAAAACAAAGCACTGGAAGCCGAACTTGAACGAGCACAGAAAATCAATAGGAAATC
TCAAAAGAAAATTGAGGTCCTCAAAAAGCAGGTGGAAAAAGCCATGGGGAACGAAATGTCTTGACTCGAC
GGTACCGCGGGCCCGGGATCCACCGGATCTAGATAACTGATCATAATCAGCCATACCACATTTGTAGAGG
TTTTACTTGCTTTAAAAAACCTCCCACACCTCCCCCTGAACCTGAAACATAAAATGAATGCAATTGTTGT
TGTTAACTTGTTTATTGCAGCTTATAATGGTTACAAATAAAGCAATAGCATCACAAATTTCACAAATAAA
GCATTTTTTTCACTGCATTCTAGTTGTGGTTTGTCCAAACTCATCAATGTATCTTAACGCGTAAATTGTA
AGCGTTAATATTTTGTTAAAATTCGCGTTAAATTTTTGTTAAATCAGCTCATTTTTTAACCAATAGGCCG
AAATCGGCAAAATCCCTTATAAATCAAAAGAATAGACCGAGATAGGGT
[37 nt withheld, positions 1449-1485]
AAAGAACGTGGACTCCAACGTCAAAGG
[49 nt withheld, positions 1513-1561]
T
[91 nt withheld, positions 1563-1653]
G
[124 nt withheld, positions 1655-1778]
CAGGTGGCACTTTTCGGGGAAATGTGCGCGGAACCCCTATTTGTTTATTTTTCTAAATACATTCAAATAT
GTATCCGCTCATGAGACAATAACCCTGATAAATGCTTCAATAATATTGAAAAAGGAAGAGTCCTGAGGCG
GAAAGAACCAGCTGTGGAATGTGTGTCAGTTAGGGTGTGGAAAGTCCCCAGGCTCCCCAGCAGGCAGAAG
TATGCAAAGCATGCATCTCAATTAGTCAGCAACCAGGTGTGGAAAGTCCCCAGGCTCCCCAGCAGGCAGA
AGTATGCAAAGCATGCATCTCAATTAGTCAGCAACCATAGTCCCGCCCCTAACTCCGCCCATCCCGCCCC
TAACTCCGCCCAGTTCCGCCCATTCTCCGCCCCATGGCTGACTAATTTTTTTTATTTATGCAGAGGCCGA
GGCCGCCTCGGCCTCTGAGCTATTCCAGAAGTAGTGAGGAGGCTTTTTTGGAGGCCTAGGCTTTTGCAAA
GATCGATCAAGAGACAGGATGAGGATCGTTTCGCATGATTGAACAAGATGGATTGCACGCAGGTTCTCCG
GCCGCTTGGGTGGAGAGGCTATTCGGCTATGACTGGGCACAACAGACAATCGGCTGCTCTGATGCCGCCG
TGTTCCGGCTGTCAGCGCAGGGGCGCCCGGTTCTTTTTGTCAAGACCGACCTGTCCGGTGCCCTGAATGA
ACTGCAAGACGAGGCAGCGCGGCTATCGTGGCTGGCCACGACGGGCGTTCCTTGCGCAGCTGTGCTCGAC
GTTGTCACTGAAGCGGGAAGGGACTGGCTGCTATTGGGCGAAGTGCCGGGGCAGGATCTCCTGTCATCTC
ACCTTGCTCCTGCCGAGAAAGTATCCATCATGGCTGATGCAATGCGGCGGCTGCATACGCTTGATCCGGC
TACCTGCCCATTCGACCACCAAGCGAAACATCGCATCGAGCGAGCACGTACTCGGATGGAAGCCGGTCTT
GTCGATCAGGATGATCTGGACGAAGAGCATCAGGGGCTCGCGCCAGCCGAACTGTTCGCCAGGCTCAAGG
CGAGCATGCCCGACGGCGAGGATCTCGTCGTGACCCATGGCGATGCCTGCTTGCCGAATATCATGGTGGA
AAATGGCCGCTTTTCTGGATTCATCGACTGTGGCCGGCTGGGTGTGGCGGACCGCTATCAGGACATAGCG
TTGGCTACCCGTGATATTGCTGAAGAGCTTGGCGGCGAATGGGCTGACCGCTTCCTCGTGCTTTACGGTA
TCGCCGCTCCCGATTCGCAGCGCATCGCCTTCTATCGCCTTCTTGACGAGTTCTTCTGAGCGGGACTCTG
GGGTTCGAAATGACCGACCAAGCGACGCCCAACCTGCCATCACGAGATTTCGATTCCACCGCCGCCTTCT
ATGAAAGGTTGGGCTTCGGAATCGTTTTCCGGGACGCCGGCTGGATGATCCTCCAGCGCGGGGATCTCAT
GCTGGAGTTCTTCGCCCACCCTAGGGGGAGGCTAACTGAAACACGGAAGGAGACAATACCGGAAGGAACC
CGCGCTATGACGGCAATAAAAAGACAGAATAAAACGCACGGTGTTGGGTCGTTTGTTCATAAACGCGGGG
TTCGGTCCCAGGGCTGGCACTCTGTCGATACCCCACCGAGACCCCATTGGGGCCAATACGCCCGCGTTTC
TTCCTTTTCCCCACCCCACCCCCCAAGTTCGGGTGAAGGCCCAGGGCTCGCAGCCAACGTCGGGGCGGCA
GGCCCTGCCATAGCCTCAGGTTACTCATATATACTTTAGATTGATTTAAAACTTCATTTTTAATTTAAAA
GGATCTAGGTGAAGATCCTTTTTGATAATCTCATGACCAAAATCCCTTAACGTGAGTTTTCGTTCCACTG
AGCGTCAGACCCCGTAGAAAAGATCAAAGGATCTTCTTGAGATCCTTTTTTTCTGCGCGTAATCTGCTGC
TTGCAAACAAAAAAACCACCGCTACCAGCGGTGGTTTGTTTGCCGGATCAAGAGCTACCAACTCTTTTTC
CGAAGGTAACTGGCTTCAGCAGAGCGCAGATACCAAATACTGTCCTTCTAGTGTAGCCGTAGTTAGGCCA
CCACTTCAAGAACTCTGTAGCACCGCCTACATACCTCGCTCTGCTAATCCTGTTACCAGTGGCTGCTGCC
AGTGGCGATAAGTCGTGTCTTACCGGGTTGGACTCAAGACGATAGTTACCGGATAAGGCGCAGCGGTCGG
GCTGAACGGGGGGTTCGTGCACACAGCCCAGCTTGGAGCGAACGACCTACACCGAACTGAGATACCTACA
GCGTGAGCTATGAGAAAGCGCCACGCTTCCCGAAGGGAGAAAGGCGGACAGGTATCCGGTAAGCGGCAGG
GTCGGAACAGGAGAGCGCACGAGGGAGCTTCCAGGGGGAAACGCCTGGTATCTTTATAGTCCTGTCGGGT
TTCGCCACCTCTGACTTGAGCGTCGATTTTTGTGATGCTCGTCAGGGGGGCGGAGCCTATGGAAAAACGC
CAGCAACGCGGCCTTTTTACGGTTCCTGGCCTTTTGCTGGCCTTTTGCTCACATGTTCTTTCCTGCGTTA
TCCCCTGATTCTGTGGATAACCGTATTACCGCCATGCATTAGTTATTAATAGTAATCAATTACGGGGTCA
TTAGTTCATAGCCCATATATGGAGTTCCGCGTTACATAACTTACGGTAAATGGCCCGCCTGGCTGACCGC
CCAACGACCCCCGCCCATTGACGTCAATAATGACGTATGTTCCCATAGTAACGCCAATAGGGACTTTCCA
TTGACGTCAATGGGTGGAGTATTTACGGTAAACTGCCCACTTGGCAGTACATCAAGTGTATCATATGCCA
AGTACGCCCCCTATTGACGTCAATGACGGTAAATGGCCCGCCTGGCATTATGCCCAGTACATGACCTTAT
GGGACTTTCCTACTTGGCAGTACATCTACGTATTAGTCATCGCTATTACCATGGTGATGCGGTTTTGGCA
GTACATCAATGGGCGTGGATAGCGGTTTGACTCACGGGGATTTCCAAGTCTCCACCCCATTGACGTCAAT
GGGAGTTTGTTTTGGCACCAAAATCAACGGGACTTTCCAAAATGTCGTAACAACTCCGCCCCATTGACGC
AAATGGGCGGTAGGCGTGTACGGTGGGAGGTCTATATAAGCAGAGCTGGTTTAGTGAACCGTCAGATCCG
CTAGCGCTACCGGTCGCCACC
