>Addgene plasmid #73329 | pEGFP-C2-Cep123-C2 domain | addgene partial sequence | sequence record 136861 | CMV-F 5'-CGCAAATGGGCGGTAGGCGTG-3'
CTGGTTTAGTGAACCGTCAGATCCGCTAGCGCTACCGGTCGCCACCATGGTGAGCAAGGGCGAGGAGCTG
TTCACCGGGGTGGTGCCCATCCTGGTCGAGCTGGACGGCGACGTAAACGGCCACAAGTTCAGCGTGTCCG
GCGAGGGCGAGGGCGATGCCACCTACGGCAAGCTGACCCTGAAGTTCATCTGCACCACCGGCAAGCTGCC
CGTGCCCTGGCCCACCCTCGTGACCACCCTGACCTACGGCGTGCAGTGCTTCAGCCGCTACCCCGACCAC
ATGAAGCAGCACGACTTCTTCAAGTCCGCCATGCCCGAAGGCTACGTCCAGGAGCGCACCATCTTCTTCA
AGGACGACGGCAACTACAAGACCCGCGCCGAGGTGAAGTTCGAGGGCGACACCCTGGTGAACCGCATCGA
GCTGAAGGGCATCGACTTCAAGGAGGACGGCAACATCCTGGGGCACAAGCTGGAGTACAACTACAACAGC
CACAACGTCTATATCATGGCCGACAAGCAGAAGAACGGCATCAAGGTGAACTTCAAGATCCGCCACAACA
TCGAGGACGGCAGCGTGCAGCTCGCCGACCACTACCAGCAGAACACCCCCATCGGCGACGGCCCCGTGCT
GCTGCCCGACAACCACTACCTGAGCACCCAGTCCGCCCTGAGCAAAGACCCCAACGAGAAGCGCGATCAC
ATGGTCCTGCTGGAGTTCGTGACCGCCGCCGGGATCACTCTCGGCATGGACGAGCTGTACAAGTCCGGCC
GGACTCAGATCCGG
