>Addgene plasmid #73329 | pEGFP-C2-Cep123-C2 domain | addgene partial sequence | sequence record 136862 | SV40pA-R 5'-GAAATTTGTGATGCTATTGC-3'
GTTAACAACAACAATTGCATTCATTTTATGTTTCAGGTTCAGGGGGAGGTGTGGGAGGTTTTTTAAAGCA
AGTAAAACCTCTACAAATGTGGTATGGCTGATTATGATCAGTTATCTAGATCCGGTGGATCCCGGGCCCG
CGGTACCGTCGAGTCAAGACATTTCGTTCCCCATGGCTTTTTCCACCTGCTTTTTGAGGACCTCAATTTT
CTTTTGAGATTTCCTATTGATTTTCTGTGCTCGTTCAAGTTCGGCTTCCAGTGCTTTGTTTTGCTCTGTC
AAACTGTTCTTCTCTAACAGCAGGCTCTTCTTCTGCGCTTGCAGGACTGTCAGCTTCTCCATCAACTCCT
CCATCTCAGCCCTTTCTTTCTCTTCTTCCTTCTGTAATTGGCTTTTTAATTCATTCACAATTGATTTATG
AACTTCCACTGCGATTTTGCCATCCGAGTGTGTTTTGAGCCGGATCTGAGTCCGGCCGGACTTGTACAGC
TCGTCCATGCCGAGAGTGATCCCGGCGGCGGTCACGAACTCCAGCAGGACCATGTGATCGCGCTTCTCGT
TGGGGTCTTTGCTCAGGGCGGACTGGGTGCTCAGGTAGTGGTTGTCGGGCAGCAGCACGGGGCCGTCGCC
GATGGGGGTGTTCTGCTGGTAGTGGTCGGCGAGCTGCACGCTGCCGTCCTCGATGTTGTGGCGGATCTTG
AAGTTCACCTTGATGCCGTTCTTCTGCTTGTCGGCCATGATATAGACGTTGTGGCTGTTGTAGTTGTACT
CCAGCTTGTGCCCCAGGATGTTGCCGTCCTCCTTGAAGT
